>Addgene plasmid #191846 | pcDNA3.1-Hyg-mEGFP-pp4640 | addgene full sequence | sequence record 377722 | Addgene NGS Result
GACGGATCGGGAGATCTCCCGATCCCCTATGGTGCACTCTCAGTACAATCTGCTCTGATGCCGCATAGTT
AAGCCAGTATCTGCTCCCTGCTTGTGTGTTGGAGGTCGCTGAGTAGTGCGCGAGCAAAATTTAAGCTACA
ACAAGGCAAGGCTTGACCGACAATTGCATGAAGAATCTGCTTAGGGTTAGGCGTTTTGCGCTGCTTCGCG
ATGTACGGGCCAGATATACGCGTTGACATTGATTATTGACTAGTTATTAATAGTAATCAATTACGGGGTC
ATTAGTTCATAGCCCATATATGGAGTTCCGCGTTACATAACTTACGGTAAATGGCCCGCCTGGCTGACCG
CCCAACGACCCCCGCCCATTGACGTCAATAATGACGTATGTTCCCATAGTAACGCCAATAGGGACTTTCC
ATTGACGTCAATGGGTGGAGTATTTACGGTAAACTGCCCACTTGGCAGTACATCAAGTGTATCATATGCC
AAGTACGCCCCCTATTGACGTCAATGACGGTAAATGGCCCGCCTGGCATTATGCCCAGTACATGACCTTA
TGGGACTTTCCTACTTGGCAGTACATCTACGTATTAGTCATCGCTATTACCATGGTGATGCGGTTTTGGC
AGTACATCAATGGGCGTGGATAGCGGTTTGACTCACGGGGATTTCCAAGTCTCCACCCCATTGACGTCAA
TGGGAGTTTGTTTTGGCACCAAAATCAACGGGACTTTCCAAAATGTCGTAACAACTCCGCCCCATTGACG
CAAATGGGCGGTAGGCGTGTACGGTGGGAGGTCTATATAAGCAGAGCTCTCTGGCTAACTAGAGAACCCA
CTGCTTACTGGCTTATCGAAATTAATACGACTCACTATAGGGAGACCCAAGCTGGCTAGCATGGTGAGCA
AGGGCGAGGAGCTGTTCACCGGGGTGGTGCCCATCCTGGTCGAGCTGGACGGCGACGTAAACGGCCACAA
GTTCAGCGTGTCCGGCGAGGGCGAGGGCGATGCCACCTACGGCAAGCTGACCCTGAAGTTCATCTGCACC
ACCGGCAAGCTGCCCGTGCCCTGGCCCACCCTCGTGACCACCCTGACCTACGGCGTGCAGTGCTTCAGCC
GCTACCCCGACCACATGAAGCAGCACGACTTCTTCAAGTCCGCCATGCCCGAAGGCTACGTCCAGGAGCG
CACCATCTTCTTCAAGGACGACGGCAACTACAAGACCCGCGCCGAGGTGAAGTTCGAGGGCGACACCCTG
GTGAACCGCATCGAGCTGAAGGGCATCGACTTCAAGGAGGACGGCAACATCCTGGGGCACAAGCTGGAGT
ACAACTACAACAGCCACAACGTCTATATCATGGCCGACAAGCAGAAGAACGGCATCAAGGTGAACTTCAA
GATCCGCCACAACATCGAGGACGGCAGCGTGCAGCTCGCCGACCACTACCAGCAGAACACCCCCATCGGC
GACGGCCCCGTGCTGCTGCCCGACAACCACTACCTGAGCACCCAGTCCAAGCTGAGCAAAGACCCCAACG
AGAAGCGCGATCACATGGTCCTGAAGGAGCGCGTGACCGCCGCCGGGATCACTCTCGGCATGGACGAGCT
GTACAAGCTCGAGATGTTTCCCATGCAATTCACCAACTCAGCCTATCGCCAGATGGAGCCCATGTTTGCA
CCGGGTTCCCGAGGACAAGTACAGCCGTACCGGCCGCGCACTAAGCGCCGCCAGGAGCCGCAAGTCGGCA
ACGCCGCCATTACTGCCCTCGCGAACCAGATGAGTGCGCTCCAGTTGCAGGTAGCTGGACTTGCCGGCCA
GGCAAGGGTGGACCGCCGTGGGCCAAGACGTGTTCAGAAGAACAAGCAGAAGAAGAAGAACTCTTCCAAC
GGAGAAAAACCCAAAGAGAAGAAGAAGAAGCAAAAACAACAGGAGAAGAAGGGAAGCGGTGGCGAAAAAG
TCAAGAAGACTAGGAACCGACCCGGGAAGGAGGTAAGGATCTCCGTAAAGAGGGCCCGACAGAGCACCTT
CCCCGTGTACCACGAAGGTGCTATATCCGGCTACGCTGTGCTGATTGGATCTCGCGTATTCAAGCCGGCA
CACGTGAAGGGTAAGATCGACCACCCTGAACTGGCAGACATCAAGTTCCAGGTCGCCGAGGACATGGACC
TCGAAGCAGCTGCGTACCCGAAGAGCATGCGAGACCAAGCGGCTGAACCAGCGACCATGATGGACGGCGT
GTACAACTGGGAGTATGGCACTATCAGAGTGGAGGATAATGTCATAATCGACGCAAGCGGTAGGGGCAAG
CCGGGTGACAGTGGCAGGGCCATCACCGACAACTCGGGAAAGGTTGTTGGTATTGTCCTCGGAGGAGGAC
CCGATGGCAGGCGCACACGCCTCTCCGTGATAGGTTTCGACAAGAAGATGAAGGCTAGGGAGATCGCCTA
CAGTGATGCCATACCTTGGACACGCGCTCCGGCCCTCCTGCTGCTGCCTATGGTTATTGCCTGCACCTAC
AATTCCAACACCTTCGATTGCTCCAAACCGTCCTGCCAGGACTGCTGCATTACTGCTGAACCAAAGAAGG
CCATGACCATGCTGAAGGACAATCTGAACGACCCGAACTACTGGGACCTACTCATTGCTGTCACCACCTG
TGGCTCCGCCCGGAGAAAGAGGGCTGTGTCTTACGACACACAGATCCTCGCCGCCCACGCAGCTGCCTCC
CCATACAGGGCGTACTGCCCCGATTGTGACGGAACAGCGTGTATCTCGCCGATAGCCATCGACGAGGTGG
TGAGCAGTGGCAGCGACCACGTCCTCCGCATCCGGGTTGGTTCTCAATCGGGAGTGACCGCTAAGGGTGG
TGCGGCGGGTGAAACCTCTCTGCGATACCTGGGAAGGGACGGGAAGGTTCACGCCGCAGACAACACGCGA
CTCGTGGTGCGCACGACTGCAAAGTGCGACGTGCTGCAGGCCACTGGCCACTACATCCTGGCCAACTGCC
CAGTGGGGCAGAGCCTAACCGTTGCGGCCACACTGGATGGCACCCGGCATCAATGCACCACGGTTTTCGA
ACACCAAGTAACGGAGAAGTTCACCAGAGAACGCAGCAAGGGCCACCATCTGTCCGACATGACCAAGAAA
TGCACCAGATTTTCCACTACACCAAAAAAGTCCGCCCTCTACCTCGTTGATGTGTATGACGCTCTGCCGA
TTTCTGTAGAGATTAGCACCGTCGTAACATGCAACGACAGCCAGTGCACAGTGAGGGTGCCACCTGGTAC
CACAGTGAAATTCGACAAGAAATGCAAGAGCGCTGACCTGGCAACCGTCACTTTCACCAGCGACTCCCAG
ACGTTTACGTGTGAGGAGCCAGTCCTAACGGCTGCCAGTATCACCCAGGGCAAGCCACACCTCAGATCGG
CAATGTTGCCTAGCGGAGGCAAGGAAGTGAAAGCAAGGATCCCGTTCCCGTTCCCGCCGGAAACCGCAAC
TTGCAGAGTGAGTGTAGCCCCACTGCCGTCGATCACCTACGAGGAAAGCGATGTCCTGCTGGCCGGTACC
GCAAAATACCCTGTGCTGCTAACCACACGGAACCTTGGTTTCCATAGCAACGCCACATCCGAATGGATCC
AGGGCAAGTACCTGCGCCGCATCCCGGTCACGCCTCAAGGGATCGAGCTAACATGGGGAAACAACGCGCC
GATGCACTTTTGGTCATCCGTCAGGTACGCATCCGGGGACGCTGATGCGTACCCCTGGGAACTTCTGGTG
CACCACATCAAGCACCATCCAGAGTACGCCTGGGCGTTTGTAGGAGTTGCATGCGGCCTGCTGGCTATCG
CAGCGTGCATGTTTGCGTGCGCATGCAGCAGGGTGCGGTACTCTCTGGTCGCCAACACGTTCAACCCCAA
CCCACCACCATTGACCGCACTGACTGCAGCACTGTGTTGCATACCAGGGGCTCGCGCGGACCAACCCTAC
TTGGACATCATTGCCTACTTGTGGACCAACAGCAAAGTGGCCTTCGGGCTACAATTTGCGGCGCCCGTGG
CCTGTGTGCTCATCATTACATACGCCCTTAGGCACTGCAGATTGTGCTGCAAGTCTTTTTTAGGGGTAAG
AGGGTGGTCAGCCCTGCTGGTCATCCTTGCGTATGTACAGAGCTGCAAGAGCTACGAACACACCGTGGTG
GTCCCAATGGATCCAAGAGCCCCGTCGTACGAAGCAGTGATAAACCGGAATGGGTATGATCCATTGAAGC
TGACCATCTCAGTGAATTTCACCGTCATCTCACCAACTACGGCTCTGGAATATTGGACCTGCGCAGGAGT
CCCCATCGTCGAGCCGCCCCATGTGGGCTGCTGCACGTCGGTGTCCTGCCCCTCTGACCTCTCTACGCTG
CATGCGTTTACTGGCAAAGCTGTCTCCGACGTGCACTGCGATGTGCACACAAACGTGTACCCCTTGTTGT
GGGGCGCGGCTCACTGCTTCTGTTCCACCGAGAATACACAGGTCAGCGCTGTGGCAGCCACCGTTTCTGA
GTTCTGTGCCCAGGACTCAGAGCGTGCCGAAGCGTTCAGCGTACACAGCAGCTCAGTCACCGCTGAGGTC
CTGGTGACGCTTGGTGAAGTGGTGACGGCAGTCCACGTTTACGTGGACGGGGTAACATCAGCCAGGGGCA
CTGACCTCAAGATCGTGGCTGGACCAATAACAACCGACTACTCCCCATTCGATCGCAAAGTAGTCCGCAT
CGGCGAAGAGGTCTATAACTATGACTGGCCTCCTTACGGGGCTGGCCGACCAGGCACATTCGGAGACATT
CAAGCTAGGTCAACCAACTATGTCAAACCCAACGATCTGTATGGGGACATCGGAATTGAAGTACTGCAGC
CGACTAACGACCACGTACATGTGGCTTACACGTATACGACCTCTGGGTTACTGCGTTGGCTGCAGGACGC
TCCGAAACCACTCAGTGTCACAGCACCGCACGGTTGTAAGATCAGTGCCAATCCGCTCCTGGCCCTCGAT
TGTGGGGTTGGTGCCGTCCCCATGTCCATCAACATTCCGGACGCGAAGTTTACCCGCAAATTAAAGGATC
CGAAACCATCGGCCCTGAAATGCGTGGTGGACAGCTGCGAGTACGGGGTGGACTACGGGGGCGCCGCCAC
GATCACCTACGAGGGCCACGAGGCCGGGAAGTGCGGGATTCATTCCCTGACACCAGGAGTCCCCCTGAGA
ACATCGGTGGTTGAAGTGGTTGCTGGCGCCAATACCGTCAAAACGACCTTCTCCTCACCCACGCCCGAGG
TTGCACTGGAGGTAGAGATCTGTTCGGCAATAGTGAAGTGCGCTGGTGAGTGCACTCCACCGAAGGAACA
TGTGGTCGCAACCAGGCCTCGCCATGGCAGCGACTCCGGAGGCTACATCTCCGGGCCCGCAATGCGCTGG
GCCGGAGGGATTGTAGGGACCCTAGTGGTCCTGTTCCTTATCCTTGCCGTCATCTACTGCGTGGTGAAGA
AGTGCCGCTCCAAAAGAATCCGGATAGTCAAGAGCTAAGCTTAAGTTTAAACCGCTGATCAGCCTCGACT
GTGCCTTCTAGTTGCCAGCCATCTGTTGTTTGCCCCTCCCCCGTGCCTTCCTTGACCCTGGAAGGTGCCA
CTCCCACTGTCCTTTCCTAATAAAATGAGGAAATTGCATCGCATTGTCTGAGTAGGTGTCATTCTATTCT
GGGGGGTGGGGTGGGGCAGGACAGCAAGGGGGAGGATTGGGAAGACAATAGCAGGCATGCTGGGGATGCG
GTGGGCTCTATGGCTTCTGAGGCGGAAAGAACCAGCTGGGGCTCTAGGGGGTATCCCC
[124 nt withheld, positions 5869-5992]
C
[91 nt withheld, positions 5994-6084]
A
[49 nt withheld, positions 6086-6134]
CCTTTGACGTTGGAGTCCACGTTCTTT
[37 nt withheld, positions 6162-6198]
ACCCTATCTCGGTCTATTCTTTTGATTTATAAGGGATTTTGCCGATTTCGGCCTATTGGTTAAAAAATGA
GCTGATTTAACAAAAATTTAACGCGAATTAATTCTGTGGAATGTGTGTCAGTTAGGGTGTGGAAAGTCCC
CAGGCTCCCCAGCAGGCAGAAGTATGCAAAGCATGCATCTCAATTAGTCAGCAACCAGGTGTGGAAAGTC
CCCAGGCTCCCCAGCAGGCAGAAGTATGCAAAGCATGCATCTCAATTAGTCAGCAACCATAGTCCCGCCC
CTAACTCCGCCCATCCCGCCCCTAACTCCGCCCAGTTCCGCCCATTCTCCGCCCCATGGCTGACTAATTT
TTTTTATTTATGCAGAGGCCGAGGCCGCCTCTGCCTCTGAGCTATTCCAGAAGTAGTGAGGAGGCTTTTT
TGGAGGCCTAGGCTTTTGCAAAAAGCTCCCGGGAGCTTGTATATCCATTTTCGGATCTGATCAGCACGTG
ATGAAAAAGCCTGAACTCACCGCGACGTCTGTCGAGAAGTTTCTGATCGAAAAGTTCGACAGCGTCTCCG
ACCTGATGCAGCTCTCGGAGGGCGAAGAATCTCGTGCTTTCAGCTTCGATGTAGGAGGGCGTGGATATGT
CCTGCGGGTAAATAGCTGCGCCGATGGTTTCTACAAAGATCGTTATGTTTATCGGCACTTTGCATCGGCC
GCGCTCCCGATTCCGGAAGTGCTTGACATTGGGGAATTCAGCGAGAGCCTGACCTATTGCATCTCCCGCC
GTGCACAGGGTGTCACGTTGCAAGACCTGCCTGAAACCGAACTGCCCGCTGTTCTGCAGCCGGTCGCGGA
GGCCATGGATGCGATCGCTGCGGCCGATCTTAGCCAGACGAGCGGGTTCGGCCCATTCGGACCGCAAGGA
ATCGGTCAATACACTACATGGCGTGATTTCATATGCGCGATTGCTGATCCCCATGTGTATCACTGGCAAA
CTGTGATGGACGACACCGTCAGTGCGTCCGTCGCGCAGGCTCTCGATGAGCTGATGCTTTGGGCCGAGGA
CTGCCCCGAAGTCCGGCACCTCGTGCACGCGGATTTCGGCTCCAACAATGTCCTGACGGACAATGGCCGC
ATAACAGCGGTCATTGACTGGAGCGAGGCGATGTTCGGGGATTCCCAATACGAGGTCGCCAACATCTTCT
TCTGGAGGCCGTGGTTGGCTTGTATGGAGCAGCAGACGCGCTACTTCGAGCGGAGGCATCCGGAGCTTGC
AGGATCGCCGCGGCTCCGGGCGTATATGCTCCGCATTGGTCTTGACCAACTCTATCAGAGCTTGGTTGAC
GGCAATTTCGATGATGCAGCTTGGGCGCAGGGTCGATGCGACGCAATCGTCCGATCCGGAGCCGGGACTG
TCGGGCGTACACAAATCGCCCGCAGAAGCGCGGCCGTCTGGACCGATGGCTGTGTAGAAGTACTCGCCGA
TAGTGGAAACCGACGCCCCAGCACTCGTCCGAGGGCAAAGGAATAGCACGTGCTACGAGATTTCGATTCC
ACCGCCGCCTTCTATGAAAGGTTGGGCTTCGGAATCGTTTTCCGGGACGCCGGCTGGATGATCCTCCAGC
GCGGGGATCTCATGCTGGAGTTCTTCGCCCACCCCAACTTGTTTATTGCAGCTTATAATGGTTACAAATA
AAGCAATAGCATCACAAATTTCACAAATAAAGCATTTTTTTCACTGCATTCTAGTTGTGGTTTGTCCAAA
CTCATCAATGTATCTTATCATGTCTGTATACCGTCGACCTCTAGCTAGAGCTTGGCGTAATCATGGTCAT
AGCTGTTTCCTGTGTGAAATTGTTATCCGCTCACAATTCCACACAACATACGAGCCGGAAGCATAAAGTG
TAAAGCCTGGGGTGCCTAATGAGTGAGCTAACTCACATTAATTGCGTTGCGCTCACTGCCCGCTTTCCAG
TCGGGAAACCTGTCGTGCCAGCTGCATTAATGAATCGGCCAACGCGCGGGGAGAGGCGGTTTGCGTATTG
GGCGCTCTTCCGCTTCCTCGCTCACTGACTCGCTGCGCTCGGTCGTTCGGCTGCGGCGAGCGGTATCAGC
TCACTCAAAGGCGGTAATACGGTTATCCACAGAATCAGGGGATAACGCAGGAAAGAACATGTGAGCAAAA
GGCCAGCAAAAGGCCAGGAACCGTAAAAAGGCCGCGTTGCTGGCGTTTTTCCATAGGCTCCGCCCCCCTG
ACGAGCATCACAAAAATCGACGCTCAAGTCAGAGGTGGCGAAACCCGACAGGACTATAAAGATACCAGGC
GTTTCCCCCTGGAAGCTCCCTCGTGCGCTCTCCTGTTCCGACCCTGCCGCTTACCGGATACCTGTCCGCC
TTTCTCCCTTCGGGAAGCGTGGCGCTTTCTCATAGCTCACGCTGTAGGTATCTCAGTTCGGTGTAGGTCG
TTCGCTCCAAGCTGGGCTGTGTGCACGAACCCCCCGTTCAGCCCGACCGCTGCGCCTTATCCGGTAACTA
TCGTCTTGAGTCCAACCCGGTAAGACACGACTTATCGCCACTGGCAGCAGCCACTGGTAACAGGATTAGC
AGAGCGAGGTATGTAGGCGGTGCTACAGAGTTCTTGAAGTGGTGGCCTAACTACGGCTACACTAGAAGAA
CAGTATTTGGTATCTGCGCTCTGCTGAAGCCAGTTACCTTCGGAAAAAGAGTTGGTAGCTCTTGATCCGG
CAAACAAACCACCGCTGGTAGCGGTGGTTTTTTTGTTTGCAAGCAGCAGATTACGCGCAGAAAAAAAGGA
TCTCAAGAAGATCCTTTGATCTTTTCTACGGGGTCTGACGCTCAGTGGAACGAAAACTCACGTTAAGGGA
TTTTGGTCATGAGATTATCAAAAAGGATCTTCACCTAGATCCTTTTAAATTAAAAATGAAGTTTTAAATC
AATCTAAAGTATATATGAGTAAACTTGGTCTGACAGTTACCAATGCTTAATCAGTGAGGCACCTATCTCA
GCGATCTGTCTATTTCGTTCATCCATAGTTGCCTGACTCCCCGTCGTGTAGATAACTACGATACGGGAGG
GCTTACCATCTGGCCCCAGTGCTGCAATGATACCGCGAGACCCACGCTCACCGGCTCCAGATTTATCAGC
AATAAACCAGCCAGCCGGAAGGGCCGAGCGCAGAAGTGGTCCTGCAACTTTATCCGCCTCCATCCAGTCT
ATTAATTGTTGCCGGGAAGCTAGAGTAAGTAGTTCGCCAGTTAATAGTTTGCGCAACGTTGTTGCCATTG
CTACAGGCATCGTGGTGTCACGCTCGTCGTTTGGTATGGCTTCATTCAGCTCCGGTTCCCAACGATCAAG
GCGAGTTACATGATCCCCCATGTTGTGCAAAAAAGCGGTTAGCTCCTTCGGTCCTCCGATCGTTGTCAGA
AGTAAGTTGGCCGCAGTGTTATCACTCATGGTTATGGCAGCACTGCATAATTCTCTTACTGTCATGCCAT
CCGTAAGATGCTTTTCTGTGACTGGTGAGTACTCAACCAAGTCATTCTGAGAATAGTGTATGCGGCGACC
GAGTTGCTCTTGCCCGGCGTCAATACGGGATAATACCGCGCCACATAGCAGAACTTTAAAAGTGCTCATC
ATTGGAAAACGTTCTTCGGGGCGAAAACTCTCAAGGATCTTACCGCTGTTGAGATCCAGTTCGATGTAAC
CCACTCGTGCACCCAACTGATCTTCAGCATCTTTTACTTTCACCAGCGTTTCTGGGTGAGCAAAAACAGG
AAGGCAAAATGCCGCAAAAAAGGGAATAAGGGCGACACGGAAATGTTGAATACTCATACTCTTCCTTTTT
CAATATTATTGAAGCATTTATCAGGGTTATTGTCTCATGAGCGGATACATATTTGAATGTATTTAGAAAA
ATAAACAAATAGGGGTTCCGCGCACATTTCCCCGAAAAGTGCCACCTGACGTC
Features (pLannotate 1.2.2; 21 found; start..end, strand, type, name):
     28..80      -  misc_feature   bom (fragment): basis of mobility region from pBR322
    235..614     +  enhancer       CMV enhancer: human cytomegalovirus immediate early enhancer
    615..818     +  promoter       CMV promoter: human cytomegalovirus (CMV) immediate early promoter
    814..847     +  LTR            5' LTR (truncated) (fragment): truncated 5' long terminal repeat (LTR) from HIV-1
    863..881     +  promoter       T7 promoter: promoter for bacteriophage T7 RNA polymerase
    901..1617    +  CDS            mEGFP: mEGFP is a basic (constitutively fluorescent) green fluorescent protein published in 2002, derived from Aequorea victoria. It has moderate acid sensitivity.
   1624..5565    +  CDS            POLS_SPDV: Protein inferred from homology: Swiss-Prot protein existence level 3. [Spike glycoprotein E1]: Class II viral fusion protein. Fusion activity is inactive as long as E1 is bound to E2 in mature virion. After virus attachment to target cell and endocytosis, acidification of the endosome would induce dissociation of E1/E2 heterodimer and concomitant trimerization of the E1 subunits. This E1 trimer is fusion active, and promotes release of viral nucleocapsid in cytoplasm after endosome and viral membrane fusion. Efficient fusion requires the presence of cholesterol and sphingolipid in the target m
   5599..5823    +  polyA_signal   bGH poly(A) signal: bovine growth hormone polyadenylation signal
   5827..5848    +  promoter       SV40 promoter (fragment): SV40 enhancer and early promoter
   5869..6297    +  rep_origin     f1 ori (sequence partly withheld): f1 bacteriophage origin of replication; arrow indicates direction of (+) strand synthesis
   6311..6640    +  promoter       SV40 promoter: SV40 enhancer and early promoter
   6689..7714    +  CDS            HygR: aminoglycoside phosphotransferase from E. coli; aph(4)-Ia; confers resistance to hygromycin
   7724..7849    +  CDS            ble (fragment): BLE_KLEPN - Experimental evidence at protein level: Swiss-Prot protein existence level 1. Binding protein with a strong affinity to the bleomycin family of antibiotics. Binds to CL990; an antimitotic-antibiotic compound. From Klebsiella pneumoniae.
   7844..7965    +  polyA_signal   SV40 poly(A) signal: SV40 polyadenylation signal
   8038..8054    -  protein_bind   lac operator: The lac repressor binds to the lac operator to inhibit transcription in E. coli. This inhibition can be relieved by adding lactose or isopropyl-β-D-thiogalactopyranoside (IPTG). lac repressor encoded by lacI
   8062..8092    -  promoter       lac promoter: promoter for the E. coli lac operon
   8107..8128    -  protein_bind   CAP binding site: CAP binding activates transcription in the presence of cAMP. E. coli catabolite activator protein
   8141..8233    -  CDS            lacI (fragment): lac repressor; lacI; The lac repressor binds to the lac operator to inhibit transcription in E. coli. This inhibition can be relieved by adding lactose or isopropyl-β-D-thiogalactopyranoside (IPTG).
   8416..9004    -  rep_origin     ori: high-copy-number ColE1/pMB1/pBR322/pUC origin of replication
   9175..10035   -  CDS            AmpR: β-lactamase; bla; confers resistance to ampicillin, carbenicillin, and related antibiotics
  10036..10140   -  promoter       AmpR promoter: bla
