[The description below was written by a language model from this plasmid's Addgene catalogue record and pLannotate feature annotations shown in this document.]
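Description:
pcDNA3.1-Hyg-mEGFP-pp4640 is a mammalian expression plasmid built on the commercial pcDNA3.1(-)-Hyg backbone. It is maintained in E. coli through a high-copy ColE1/pUC-type origin and an ampicillin resistance gene (β-lactamase with its own promoter). An f1 origin is also present, which allows single-stranded DNA production. For selection in transfected eukaryotic cells, an SV40 early promoter drives a hygromycin phosphotransferase gene terminated by an SV40 polyadenylation signal. Several short annotated fragments (bom, lac promoter/operator, lacI, ble, a truncated HIV-1 LTR match) appear to be backbone remnants or partial homology hits rather than functional parts.

The payload is a single open reading frame placed between the XhoI and PmeI sites, transcribed from the CMV immediate-early enhancer/promoter and terminated by the bovine growth hormone poly(A) signal. A T7 promoter lies just upstream of the coding region and could support in vitro transcription. The frame begins with monomeric EGFP, fused at the N terminus of a salmon alphavirus polyprotein. The annotation matches this polyprotein to the structural polyprotein of salmon pancreas disease virus, the precursor that includes the E1 and E2 spike glycoproteins. The record notes silent point mutations introduced to remove restriction sites. The construct's stated purpose is to express the GFP-tagged viral polyprotein, with fluorescence reporting expression; the record does not describe further applications, and the linked publication concerns antibody detection against a different salmonid virus. The catalogue lists a total size of 11,165 bp, whereas the sequenced record covers 10,171 nt, a discrepancy the record does not explain.
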