Addgene plasmid #191846: pcDNA3.1-Hyg-mEGFP-pp4640
Purpose: Expresses Salmon Alphavirus polyprotein with mEGFP N-terminal fusion
Depositing lab: Bertrand Collet. Depositing organization: INRAE Jouy-en-Josas. Publication: Detection of Salmonid IgM Specific to the Piscine Orthoreovirus Outer Capsid Spike Protein Sigma 1 Using Lipid-Modified Antigens in a Bead-Based Antibody Detection Assay. Teige LH, Kumar S, Johansen GM, Wessel O, Vendramin N, Lund M, Rimstad E, Boysen P, Dahle MK. Front Immunol. 2019 Sep 6;10:2119. doi: 10.3389/fimmu.2019.02119. eCollection 2019. PubMed 31552049.
Backbone
  Vector backbone: pcDNA3.1-(-)-Hyg
  Backbone manufacturer: Thermofisher scientific
  Backbone size w/o insert (bp): 5596
  Total vector size (bp): 11165
  Vector type: Mammalian Expression
  Selectable markers: Hygromycin
Growth in bacteria
  Bacterial resistance: Ampicillin, 100 μg/mL
  Growth temperature: 37°C
  Growth strain: DH5alpha
  Copy number: High Copy
Gene/Insert
  Gene/Insert name: mEGFP-pp4640
  Species: Synthetic; Salmon alphavirus
  Insert size (bp): 3945
  Mutation: mEGFP fusion in Nterminal, some silent point mutation to remove restriction sites
  Promoter: CMV
  Tag / fusion protein: mEGFP (N terminal on insert)
  Cloning method: Restriction Enzyme; 5′ cloning site XhoI (not destroyed); 3′ cloning site PmeI (not destroyed)
  Sequencing primers: 5′ pcDNA3_for: GGCTAACTAGAGAACCCACTG; 3′ pcDNA3_rev: GGCAACTAGAAGGCACAGTC
Terms and licenses: Academic/Nonprofit Terms; Industry Terms: Not Available to Industry
How to cite: pcDNA3.1-Hyg-mEGFP-pp4640 was a gift from Bertrand Collet (Addgene plasmid # 191846 ; http://n2t.net/addgene:191846 ; RRID:Addgene_191846)
