>Addgene plasmid #191846 | pcDNA3.1-Hyg-mEGFP-pp4640 | depositor partial sequence | sequence record 372314 | pcDNA3_for
TTGAATTAATACGAACTCACTATAGGGAGACCCAAGCTGGCTAGCATGGTGAGCAAGGGCGAGGAGCTGT
TCACCGGGGTGGTGCCCATCCTGGTCGAGCTGGACGGCGACGTAAACGGCCACAAGTTCAGCGTGTCCGG
CGAGGGCGAGGGCGATGCCACCTACGGCAAGCTGACCCTGAAGTTCATCTGCACCACCGGCAAGCTGCCC
GTGCCCTGGCCCACCCTCGTGACCACCCTGACCTACGGCGTGCAGTGCTTCAGCCGCTACCCCGACCACA
TGAAGCAGCACGACTTCTTCAAGTCCGCCATGCCCGAAGGCTACGTCCAGGAGCGCACCATCTTCTTCAA
GGACGACGGCAACTACAAGACCCGCGCCGAGGTGAAGTTCGAGGGCGACACCCTGGTGAACCGCATCGAG
CTGAAGGGCATCGACTTCAAGGAGGACGGCAACATCCTGGGGCACAAGCTGGAGTACAACTACAACAGCC
ACAACGTCTATATCATGGCCGACAAGCAGAAGAACGGCATCAAGGTGAACTTCAAGATCCGCCACAACAT
CGAGGACGGCAGCGTGCAGCTCGCCGACCACTACCAGCAGAACACCCCCATCGGCGACGGCCCCGTGCTG
CTGCCCGACAACCACTACCTGAGCACCCAGTCCAAGCTGAGCAAAGACCCCAACGAGAAGCGCGATCACA
TGGTCCTGAAGGAGCGCGTGACCGCCGCCGGGATCACTCTCGGCATGGACGAGCTGTACAAGCTCGAGAT
GTTTCCCATGCAATTCACCAACTCAGCCTATCGCCAGATGGAGCCCATGTTTGCACCGGGTTCCCGAGGA
CAAGTACAGCCGTACCGGCCGCGCACTAAGCGCCGCCAGGAGCCGCAAGTCGGCAACGCCGCCATTACTG
CCCTCGCGAACCAGATGAGTGCGCTCCAGTTGCAGGTAGCTGGACTTGCCGGCCAGGCAAGGGTGGACCG
CCGTGGGCCAAGACGTGTTCAGAAGAACAAGCAGAAGAAGAAGAACTCTTCCAACGGAGAAAAACCCAAA
GAGAAGAAGAAGAAGCCAAAACAACAGGAGAAGAAAGGAAACCGT
