>Addgene plasmid #191846 | pcDNA3.1-Hyg-mEGFP-pp4640 | depositor partial sequence | sequence record 372315 | pcDNA3_rev
AAGGAGGGTTAACTTAAGCTTAGCTCTTGACTATCCGGATTCTTTTGGAGCGGCACTTCTTCACCACGCA
GTAGATGACGGCAAGGATAAGGAACAGGACCACTAGGGTCCCTACAATCCCTCCGGCCCAGCGCATTGCG
GGCCCGGAGATGTAGCCTCCGGAGTCGCTGCCATGGCGAGGCCTGGTTGCGACCACATGTTCCTTCGGTG
GAGTGCACTCACCAGCGCACTTCACTATTGCCGAACAGATCTCTACCTCCAGTGCAACCTCGGGCGTGGG
TGAGGAGAAGGTCGTTTTGACGGTATTGGCGCCAGCAACCACTTCAACCACCGATGTTCTCAGGGGGACT
CCTGGTGTCAGGGAATGAATCCCGCACTTCCCGGCCTCGTGGCCCTCGTAGGTGATCGTGGCGGCGCCCC
CGTAGTCCACCCCGTACTCGCAGCTGTCCACCACGCATTTCAGGGCCGATGGTTTCGGATCCTTTAATTT
GCGGGTAAACTTCGCGTCCGGAATGTTGATGGACATGGGGACGGCACCAACCCCACAATCGAGGGCCAGG
AGCGGATTGGCACTGATCTTACAACCGTGCGGTGCTGTGACACTGAGTGGTTTCGGAGCGTCCTGCAGCC
AACGCAGTAACCCAGAGGTCGTATACGTGTAAGCCACATGTACGTGGTCGTTAGTCGGCTGCAGTACTTC
AATTCCGATGTCCCCATACAGATCGTTGGGTTTGACATAGTTGGTTGACCTAGCTTGAATGTCTCCGAAT
GTGCCTGGTCGGCCAGCCCCGTAAGGAGGCCAGTCATAGTTATAGACCTCTTCGCCGATGCGGACTACTT
TGCGATCGAATGGGGAGTAGTCGGTTGTTATTGGTCCAGCCACGATCTTGAGGTCAGTGCCCCTGGCTGA
TGTTACCCCGTCCACGTAAACGTGGACTGCCGTCACCACTTCACCAAGCGTCACCAGGACCTCAGCGGTG
ACTGAGCTGCTGTGTACGCTGAACGCTTCGGCACGCTCTGAGTCCTGGGCACAGAACTCAGAAACGGTGG
CTGCCACAGCGCTGACCTGTGTATTCTCGGTGGAACAGAAG
